>Addgene plasmid #102609 | pLCRISPR-CMV | addgene full sequence | sequence record 202136 | Addgene NGS Result
TATGGTGCACTCTCAGTACAATCTGCTCTGATGCCGCATAGTTAAGCCAGTATCTGCTCCCTGCTTGTGT
GTTGGAGGTCGCTGAGTAGTGCGCGAGCAAAATTTAAGCTACAACAAGGCAAGGCTTGACCGACAATTGC
ATGAAGAATCTGCTTAGGGTTAGGCGTTTTGCGCTGCTTCGCGATGTACGGGCCAGATATACGCGTTGAC
ATTGATTATTGACTAGTTATTAATAGTAATCAATTACGGGGTCATTAGTTCATAGCCCATATATGGAGTT
CCGCGTTACATAACTTACGGTAAATGGCCCGCCTGGCTGACCGCCCAACGACCCCCGCCCATTGACGTCA
ATAATGACGTATGTTCCCATAGTAACGCCAATAGGGACTTTCCATTGACGTCAATGGGTGGAGTATTTAC
GGTAAACTGCCCACTTGGCAGTACATCAAGTGTATCATATGCCAAGTACGCCCCCTATTGACGTCAATGA
CGGTAAATGGCCCGCCTGGCATTATGCCCAGTACATGACCTTATGGGACTTTCCTACTTGGCAGTACATC
TACGTATTAGTCATCGCTATTACCATGGTGATGCGGTTTTGGCAGTACATCAATGGGCGTGGATAGCGGT
TTGACTCACGGGGATTTCCAAGTCTCCACCCCATTGACGTCAATGGGAGTTTGTTTTGGCACCAAAATCA
ACGGGACTTTCCAAAATGTCGTAACAACTCCGCCCCATTGACGCAAATGGGCGGTAGGCGTGTACGGTGG
GAGGTCTATATAAGCAGCGCGTTTTGCCTGTACTGGGTCTCTCTGGTTAGACCAGATCTGAGCCTGGGAG
CTCTCTGGCTAACTAGGGAACCCACTGCTTAAGCCTCAATAAAGCTTGCCTTGAGTGCTTCAAGTAGTGT
GTGCCCGTCTGTTGTGTGACTCTGGTAACTAGAGATCCCTCAGACCCTTTTAGTCAGTGTGGAAAATCTC
TAGCAGTGGCGCCCGAACAGGGACTTGAAAGCGAAAGGGAAACCAGAGGAGCTCTCTCGACGCAGGACTC
GGCTTGCTGAAGCGCGCACGGCAAGAGGCGAGGGGCGGCGACTGGTGAGTACGCCAAAAATTTTGACTAG
CGGAGGCTAGAAGGAGAGAGATGGGTGCGAGAGCGTCAGTATTAAGCGGGGGAGAATTAGATCGCGATGG
GAAAAAATTCGGTTAAGGCCAGGGGGAAAGAAAAAATATAAATTAAAACATATAGTATGGGCAAGCAGGG
AGCTAGAACGATTCGCAGTTAATCCTGGCCTGTTAGAAACATCAGAAGGCTGTAGACAAATACTGGGACA
GCTACAACCATCCCTTCAGACAGGATCAGAAGAACTTAGATCATTATATAATACAGTAGCAACCCTCTAT
TGTGTGCATCAAAGGATAGAGATAAAAGACACCAAGGAAGCTTTAGACAAGATAGAGGAAGAGCAAAACA
AAAGTAAGACCACCGCACAGCAAGCGGCCGCTGATCTTCAGACCTGGAGGAGGAGATATGAGGGACAATT
GGAGAAGTGAATTATATAAATATAAAGTAGTAAAAATTGAACCATTAGGAGTAGCACCCACCAAGGCAAA
GAGAAGAGTGGTGCAGAGAGAAAAAAGAGCAGTGGGAATAGGAGCTTTGTTCCTTGGGTTCTTGGGAGCA
GCAGGAAGCACTATGGGCGCAGCGTCAATGACGCTGACGGTACAGGCCAGACAATTATTGTCTGGTATAG
TGCAGCAGCAGAACAATTTGCTGAGGGCTATTGAGGCGCAACAGCATCTGTTGCAACTCACAGTCTGGGG
CATCAAGCAGCTCCAGGCAAGAATCCTGGCTGTGGAAAGATACCTAAAGGATCAACAGCTCCTGGGGATT
TGGGGTTGCTCTGGAAAACTCATTTGCACCACTGCTGTGCCTTGGAATGCTAGTTGGAGTAATAAATCTC
TGGAACAGATTTGGAATCACACGACCTGGATGGAGTGGGACAGAGAAATTAACAATTACACAAGCTTAAT
ACACTCCTTAATTGAAGAATCGCAAAACCAGCAAGAAAAGAATGAACAAGAATTATTGGAATTAGATAAA
TGGGCAAGTTTGTGGAATTGGTTTAACATAACAAATTGGCTGTGGTATATAAAATTATTCATAATGATAG
TAGGAGGCTTGGTAGGTTTAAGAATAGTTTTTGCTGTACTTTCTATAGTGAATAGAGTTAGGCAGGGATA
TTCACCATTATCGTTTCAGACCCACCTCCCAACCCCGAGGGGACCCGACAGGCCCGAAGGAATAGAAGAA
GAAGGTGGAGAGAGAGACAGAGACAGATCCATTCGATTAGTGAACGGATCGGCACTGAGGGCCTATTTCC
CATGATTCCTTCATATTTGCATATACGATACAAGGCTGTTAGAGAGATAATTGGAATTAATTTGACTGTA
AACACAAAGATATTAGTACAAAATACGTGACGTAGAAAGTAATAATTTCTTGGGTAGTTTGCAGTTTTAA
AATTATGTTTTAAAATGGACTATCATATGCTTACCGTAACTTGAAAGTATTTCGATTTCTTGGCTTTATA
TATCTTGTGGAAAGGACGAAACACCGGGTCTTCGAGAAGACCTGTTTTAGAGCTAGAAATAGCAAGTTAA
AATAAGGCTAGTCCGTTATCAACTTGAAAAAGTGGCACCGAGTCGGTGCTTTTTTTAGACAAATGGCAGT
ATTCATCCACAATTTTAAAAGAAAAGGGGGGATTGGGGGGTACAGTGCAGGGGAAAGAATAGTAGACATA
ATAGCAACAGACATACAAACTAAAGAATTACAAAAACAAATTACAAAAATTCAAAATTTTCGGGTTTATT
ACAGGGACAGCAGAGATCCAGTTTGGTTAATTAATAGTAATCAATTACGGGGTCATTAGTTCATAGCCCA
TATATGGAGTTCCGCGTTACATAACTTACGGTAAATGGCCCGCCTGGCTGACCGCCCAACGACCCCCGCC
CATTGACGTCAATAATGACGTATGTTCCCATAGTAACGCCAATAGGGACTTTCCATTGACGTCAATGGGT
GGAGTATTTACGGTAAACTGCCCACTTGGCAGTACATCAAGTGTATCATATGCCAAGTACGCCCCCTATT
GACGTCAATGACGGTAAATGGCCCGCCTGGCATTATGCCCAGTACATGACCTTATGGGACTTTCCTACTT
GGCAGTACATCTACGTATTAGTCATCGCTATTACCATGGTGATGCGGTTTTGGCAGTACATCAATGGGCG
TGGATAGCGGTTTGACTCACGGGGATTTCCAAGTCTCCACCCCATTGACGTCAATGGGAGTTTGTTTTGG
CACCAAAATCAACGGGACTTTCCAAAATGTCGTAACAACTCCGCCCCATTGACGCAAATGGGCGGTAGGC
GTGTACGGTGGGAGGTCTATATAAGCAGAGCTGGTTTAGTGAACCGTCAGATCCCGCGGGCTAGCGGATC
CCCACCGGTCGTACGGCCACCATGGACTATAAGGACCACGACGGAGACTACAAGGATCATGATATTGATT
ACAAAGACGATGACGATAAGATGGCCCCAAAGAAGAAGCGGAAGGTCGGTATCCACGGAGTCCCAGCAGC
CGACAAGAAGTACAGCATCGGCCTGGACATCGGCACCAACTCTGTGGGCTGGGCCGTGATCACCGACGAG
TACAAGGTGCCCAGCAAGAAATTCAAGGTGCTGGGCAACACCGACCGGCACAGCATCAAGAAGAACCTGA
TCGGAGCCCTGCTGTTCGACAGCGGCGAAACAGCCGAGGCCACCCGGCTGAAGAGAACCGCCAGAAGAAG
ATACACCAGACGGAAGAACCGGATCTGCTATCTGCAAGAGATCTTCAGCAACGAGATGGCCAAGGTGGAC
GACAGCTTCTTCCACAGACTGGAAGAGTCCTTCCTGGTGGAAGAGGATAAGAAGCACGAGCGGCACCCCA
TCTTCGGCAACATCGTGGACGAGGTGGCCTACCACGAGAAGTACCCCACCATCTACCACCTGAGAAAGAA
ACTGGTGGACAGCACCGACAAGGCCGACCTGCGGCTGATCTATCTGGCCCTGGCCCACATGATCAAGTTC
CGGGGCCACTTCCTGATCGAGGGCGACCTGAACCCCGACAACAGCGACGTGGACAAGCTGTTCATCCAGC
TGGTGCAGACCTACAACCAGCTGTTCGAGGAAAACCCCATCAACGCCAGCGGCGTGGACGCCAAGGCCAT
CCTGTCTGCCAGACTGAGCAAGAGCAGACGGCTGGAAAATCTGATCGCCCAGCTGCCCGGCGAGAAGAAG
AATGGCCTGTTCGGCAACCTGATTGCCCTGAGCCTGGGCCTGACCCCCAACTTCAAGAGCAACTTCGACC
TGGCCGAGGATGCCAAACTGCAGCTGAGCAAGGACACCTACGACGACGACCTGGACAACCTGCTGGCCCA
GATCGGCGACCAGTACGCCGACCTGTTTCTGGCCGCCAAGAACCTGTCCGACGCCATCCTGCTGAGCGAC
ATCCTGAGAGTGAACACCGAGATCACCAAGGCCCCCCTGAGCGCCTCTATGATCAAGAGATACGACGAGC
ACCACCAGGACCTGACCCTGCTGAAAGCTCTCGTGCGGCAGCAGCTGCCTGAGAAGTACAAAGAGATTTT
CTTCGACCAGAGCAAGAACGGCTACGCCGGCTACATTGACGGCGGAGCCAGCCAGGAAGAGTTCTACAAG
TTCATCAAGCCCATCCTGGAAAAGATGGACGGCACCGAGGAACTGCTCGTGAAGCTGAACAGAGAGGACC
TGCTGCGGAAGCAGCGGACCTTCGACAACGGCAGCATCCCCCACCAGATCCACCTGGGAGAGCTGCACGC
CATTCTGCGGCGGCAGGAAGATTTTTACCCATTCCTGAAGGACAACCGGGAAAAGATCGAGAAGATCCTG
ACCTTCCGCATCCCCTACTACGTGGGCCCTCTGGCCAGGGGAAACAGCAGATTCGCCTGGATGACCAGAA
AGAGCGAGGAAACCATCACCCCCTGGAACTTCGAGGAAGTGGTGGACAAGGGCGCTTCCGCCCAGAGCTT
CATCGAGCGGATGACCAACTTCGATAAGAACCTGCCCAACGAGAAGGTGCTGCCCAAGCACAGCCTGCTG
TACGAGTACTTCACCGTGTATAACGAGCTGACCAAAGTGAAATACGTGACCGAGGGAATGAGAAAGCCCG
CCTTCCTGAGCGGCGAGCAGAAAAAGGCCATCGTGGACCTGCTGTTCAAGACCAACCGGAAAGTGACCGT
GAAGCAGCTGAAAGAGGACTACTTCAAGAAAATCGAGTGCTTCGACTCCGTGGAAATCTCCGGCGTGGAA
GATCGGTTCAACGCCTCCCTGGGCACATACCACGATCTGCTGAAAATTATCAAGGACAAGGACTTCCTGG
ACAATGAGGAAAACGAGGACATTCTGGAAGATATCGTGCTGACCCTGACACTGTTTGAGGACAGAGAGAT
GATCGAGGAACGGCTGAAAACCTATGCCCACCTGTTCGACGACAAAGTGATGAAGCAGCTGAAGCGGCGG
AGATACACCGGCTGGGGCAGGCTGAGCCGGAAGCTGATCAACGGCATCCGGGACAAGCAGTCCGGCAAGA
CAATCCTGGATTTCCTGAAGTCCGACGGCTTCGCCAACAGAAACTTCATGCAGCTGATCCACGACGACAG
CCTGACCTTTAAAGAGGACATCCAGAAAGCCCAGGTGTCCGGCCAGGGCGATAGCCTGCACGAGCACATT
GCCAATCTGGCCGGCAGCCCCGCCATTAAGAAGGGCATCCTGCAGACAGTGAAGGTGGTGGACGAGCTCG
TGAAAGTGATGGGCCGGCACAAGCCCGAGAACATCGTGATCGAAATGGCCAGAGAGAACCAGACCACCCA
GAAGGGACAGAAGAACAGCCGCGAGAGAATGAAGCGGATCGAAGAGGGCATCAAAGAGCTGGGCAGCCAG
ATCCTGAAAGAACACCCCGTGGAAAACACCCAGCTGCAGAACGAGAAGCTGTACCTGTACTACCTGCAGA
ATGGGCGGGATATGTACGTGGACCAGGAACTGGACATCAACCGGCTGTCCGACTACGATGTGGACCATAT
CGTGCCTCAGAGCTTTCTGAAGGACGACTCCATCGACAACAAGGTGCTGACCAGAAGCGACAAGAACCGG
GGCAAGAGCGACAACGTGCCCTCCGAAGAGGTCGTGAAGAAGATGAAGAACTACTGGCGGCAGCTGCTGA
ACGCCAAGCTGATTACCCAGAGAAAGTTCGACAATCTGACCAAGGCCGAGAGAGGCGGCCTGAGCGAACT
GGATAAGGCCGGCTTCATCAAGAGACAGCTGGTGGAAACCCGGCAGATCACAAAGCACGTGGCACAGATC
CTGGACTCCCGGATGAACACTAAGTACGACGAGAATGACAAGCTGATCCGGGAAGTGAAAGTGATCACCC
TGAAGTCCAAGCTGGTGTCCGATTTCCGGAAGGATTTCCAGTTTTACAAAGTGCGCGAGATCAACAACTA
CCACCACGCCCACGACGCCTACCTGAACGCCGTCGTGGGAACCGCCCTGATCAAAAAGTACCCTAAGCTG
GAAAGCGAGTTCGTGTACGGCGACTACAAGGTGTACGACGTGCGGAAGATGATCGCCAAGAGCGAGCAGG
AAATCGGCAAGGCTACCGCCAAGTACTTCTTCTACAGCAACATCATGAACTTTTTCAAGACCGAGATTAC
CCTGGCCAACGGCGAGATCCGGAAGCGGCCTCTGATCGAGACAAACGGCGAAACCGGGGAGATCGTGTGG
GATAAGGGCCGGGATTTTGCCACCGTGCGGAAAGTGCTGAGCATGCCCCAAGTGAATATCGTGAAAAAGA
CCGAGGTGCAGACAGGCGGCTTCAGCAAAGAGTCTATCCTGCCCAAGAGGAACAGCGATAAGCTGATCGC
CAGAAAGAAGGACTGGGACCCTAAGAAGTACGGCGGCTTCGACAGCCCCACCGTGGCCTATTCTGTGCTG
GTGGTGGCCAAAGTGGAAAAGGGCAAGTCCAAGAAACTGAAGAGTGTGAAAGAGCTGCTGGGGATCACCA
TCATGGAAAGAAGCAGCTTCGAGAAGAATCCCATCGACTTTCTGGAAGCCAAGGGCTACAAAGAAGTGAA
AAAGGACCTGATCATCAAGCTGCCTAAGTACTCCCTGTTCGAGCTGGAAAACGGCCGGAAGAGAATGCTG
GCCTCTGCCGGCGAACTGCAGAAGGGAAACGAACTGGCCCTGCCCTCCAAATATGTGAACTTCCTGTACC
TGGCCAGCCACTATGAGAAGCTGAAGGGCTCCCCCGAGGATAATGAGCAGAAACAGCTGTTTGTGGAACA
GCACAAGCACTACCTGGACGAGATCATCGAGCAGATCAGCGAGTTCTCCAAGAGAGTGATCCTGGCCGAC
GCTAATCTGGACAAAGTGCTGTCCGCCTACAACAAGCACCGGGATAAGCCCATCAGAGAGCAGGCCGAGA
ATATCATCCACCTGTTTACCCTGACCAATCTGGGAGCCCCTGCCGCCTTCAAGTACTTTGACACCACCAT
CGACCGGAAGAGGTACACCAGCACCAAAGAGGTGCTGGACGCCACCCTGATCCACCAGAGCATCACCGGC
CTGTACGAGACACGGATCGACCTGTCTCAGCTGGGAGGCGACGCGGCCGCCAAGCGTCCTGCTGCTACTA
AGAAAGCTGGTCAAGCTAAGAAAAAGAAAGGAAGCGGAGCTACTAACTTCAGCCTGCTGAAGCAGGCTGG
AGACGTGGAGGAGAACCCTGGACCTGGATCCATGACCGAGTACAAGCCCACGGTGCGCCTCGCCACCCGC
GACGACGTCCCCAGGGCCGTACGCACCCTCGCCGCCGCGTTCGCCGACTACCCCGCCACGCGCCACACCG
TCGATCCGGACCGCCACATCGAGCGGGTCACCGAGCTGCAAGAACTCTTCCTCACGCGCGTCGGGCTCGA
CATCGGCAAGGTGTGGGTCGCGGACGACGGCGCCGCGGTGGCGGTCTGGACCACGCCGGAGAGCGTCGAA
GCGGGGGCGGTGTTCGCCGAGATCGGCCCGCGCATGGCCGAGTTGAGCGGTTCCCGGCTGGCCGCGCAGC
AACAGATGGAAGGCCTCCTGGCGCCGCACCGGCCCAAGGAGCCCGCGTGGTTCCTGGCCACCGTCGGCGT
CTCGCCCGACCACCAGGGCAAGGGTCTGGGCAGCGCCGTCGTGCTCCCCGGAGTGGAGGCGGCCGAGCGC
GCCGGGGTGCCCGCCTTCCTGGAGACCTCCGCGCCCCGCAACCTCCCCTTCTACGAGCGGCTCGGCTTCA
CCGTCACCGCCGACGTCGAGGTGCCCGAAGGACCGCGCACCTGGTGCATGACCCGCAAGCCCGGTGCCTA
AGAATTCGATATCAAGCTTATCGATAATCAACCTCTGGATTACAAAATTTGTGAAAGATTGACTGGTATT
CTTAACTATGTTGCTCCTTTTACGCTATGTGGATACGCTGCTTTAATGCCTTTGTATCATGCTATTGCTT
CCCGTATGGCTTTCATTTTCTCCTCCTTGTATAAATCCTGGTTGCTGTCTCTTTATGAGGAGTTGTGGCC
CGTTGTCAGGCAACGTGGCGTGGTGTGCACTGTGTTTGCTGACGCAACCCCCACTGGTTGGGGCATTGCC
ACCACCTGTCAGCTCCTTTCCGGGACTTTCGCTTTCCCCCTCCCTATTGCCACGGCGGAACTCATCGCCG
CCTGCCTTGCCCGCTGCTGGACAGGGGCTCGGCTGTTGGGCACTGACAATTCCGTGGTGTTGTCGGGGAA
ATCATCGTCCTTTCCTTGGCTGCTCGCCTGTGTTGCCACCTGGATTCTGCGCGGGACGTCCTTCTGCTAC
GTCCCTTCGGCCCTCAATCCAGCGGACCTTCCTTCCCGCGGCCTGCTGCCGGCTCTGCGGCCTCTTCCGC
ATCTTCGCCTTCGCCCTCAGACGAGTCGGATCTCCCTTTGGGCCGCCTCCCCGCATCGATACCGTCGACC
TCGAGACCTAGAAAAACATGGAGCAATCACAAGTAGCAATACAGCAGCTACCAATGCTGATTGTGCCTGG
CTAGAAGCACAAGAGGAGGAGGAGGTGGGTTTTCCAGTCACACCTCAGGTACCTTTAAGACCAATGACTT
ACAAGGCAGCTGTAGATCTTAGCCACTTTTTAAAAGAAAAGGGGGGACTGGAAGGGCTAATTCACTCCCA
ACGAAGTCAAGATATCCTTGATCTGTGGATCTACCACACACAAGGCTACTTCCCTGATTGGCAGAACTAC
ACACCAGGGCCAGGGATCAGATATCCACTGACCTTTGGATGGTGCTACAAGCTAGTACCAGTTGAGCAAG
AGAAGGTAGAAGAAGCCAATGAAGGAGAGAACACCCGCTTGTTACACCCTGTGAGCCTGCATGGGATGGA
TGACCCGGAGAGAGAAGTATTAGAGTGGAGGTTTGACAGCCGCCTAGCATTTCATCACATGGCCCGAGAG
CTGCATCCGGACTGTACTGGGTCTCTCTGGTTAGACCAGATCTGAGCCTGGGAGCTCTCTGGCTAACTAG
GGAACCCACTGCTTAAGCCTCAATAAAGCTTGCCTTGAGTGCTTCAAGTAGTGTGTGCCCGTCTGTTGTG
TGACTCTGGTAACTAGAGATCCCTCAGACCCTTTTAGTCAGTGTGGAAAATCTCTAGCAGGGCCCGTTTA
AACCCGCTGATCAGCCTCGACTGTGCCTTCTAGTTGCCAGCCATCTGTTGTTTGCCCCTCCCCCGTGCCT
TCCTTGACCCTGGAAGGTGCCACTCCCACTGTCCTTTCCTAATAAAATGAGGAAATTGCATCGCATTGTC
TGAGTAGGTGTCATTCTATTCTGGGGGGTGGGGTGGGGCAGGACAGCAAGGGGGAGGATTGGGAAGATAA
TAGCAGGCATGCTGGGGATGCGGTGGGCTCTATGGCTTCTGAGGCGGAAAGAACCAGCTGGGGCTCTAGG
GGGTATCCCC
[124 nt withheld, positions 10091-10214]
C
[91 nt withheld, positions 10216-10306]
A
[49 nt withheld, positions 10308-10356]
CCTTTGACGTTGGAGTCCACGTTCTTT
[37 nt withheld, positions 10384-10420]
ACCCTATCTCGGTCTATTCTTTTGATTTATAAGGGATTTTGCCGATTTCGGCCTATTGGTTAAAAAATGA
GCTGATTTAACAAAAATTTAACGCGAATTAATTCTGTGGAATGTGTGTCAGTTAGGGTGTGGAAAGTCCC
CAGGCTCCCCAGCAGGCAGAAGTATGCAAAGCATGCATCTCAATTAGTCAGCAACCAGGTGTGGAAAGTC
CCCAGGCTCCCCAGCAGGCAGAAGTATGCAAAGCATGCATCTCAATTAGTCAGCAACCATAGTCCCGCCC
CTAACTCCGCCCATCCCGCCCCTAACTCCGCCCAGTTCCGCCCATTCTCCGCCCCATGGCTGACTAATTT
TTTTTATTTATGCAGAGGCCGAGGCCGCCTCTGCCTCTGAGCTATTCCAGAAGTAGTGAGGAGGCTTTTT
TGGAGGCCTAGGCTTTTGCAAAAAGCTCCCGGGAGCTTGTATATCCATTTTCGGATCTGATCAGCACGTG
TTGACAATTAATCATCGGCATAGTATATCGGCATAGTATAATACGACAAGGTGAGGAACTAAACCATGGC
CAAGTTGACCAGTGCCGTTCCGGTGCTCACCGCGCGCGACGTCGCCGGAGCGGTCGAGTTCTGGACCGAC
CGGCTCGGGTTCTCCCGGGACTTCGTGGAGGACGACTTCGCCGGTGTGGTCCGGGACGACGTGACCCTGT
TCATCAGCGCGGTCCAGGACCAGGTGGTGCCGGACAACACCCTGGCCTGGGTGTGGGTGCGCGGCCTGGA
CGAGCTGTACGCCGAGTGGTCGGAGGTCGTGTCCACGAACTTCCGGGACGCCTCCGGGCCGGCCATGACC
GAGATCGGCGAGCAGCCGTGGGGGCGGGAGTTCGCCCTGCGCGACCCGGCCGGCAACTGCGTGCACTTCG
TGGCCGAGGAGCAGGACTGACACGTGCTACGAGATTTCGATTCCACCGCCGCCTTCTATGAAAGGTTGGG
CTTCGGAATCGTTTTCCGGGACGCCGGCTGGATGATCCTCCAGCGCGGGGATCTCATGCTGGAGTTCTTC
GCCCACCCCAACTTGTTTATTGCAGCTTATAATGGTTACAAATAAAGCAATAGCATCACAAATTTCACAA
ATAAAGCATTTTTTTCACTGCATTCTAGTTGTGGTTTGTCCAAACTCATCAATGTATCTTATCATGTCTG
TATACCGTCGACCTCTAGCTAGAGCTTGGCGTAATCATGGTCATAGCTGTTTCCTGTGTGAAATTGTTAT
CCGCTCACAATTCCACACAACATACGAGCCGGAAGCATAAAGTGTAAAGCCTGGGGTGCCTAATGAGTGA
GCTAACTCACATTAATTGCGTTGCGCTCACTGCCCGCTTTCCAGTCGGGAAACCTGTCGTGCCAGCTGCA
TTAATGAATCGGCCAACGCGCGGGGAGAGGCGGTTTGCGTATTGGGCGCTCTTCCGCTTCCTCGCTCACT
GACTCGCTGCGCTCGGTCGTTCGGCTGCGGCGAGCGGTATCAGCTCACTCAAAGGCGGTAATACGGTTAT
CCACAGAATCAGGGGATAACGCAGGAAAGAACATGTGAGCAAAAGGCCAGCAAAAGGCCAGGAACCGTAA
AAAGGCCGCGTTGCTGGCGTTTTTCCATAGGCTCCGCCCCCCTGACGAGCATCACAAAAATCGACGCTCA
AGTCAGAGGTGGCGAAACCCGACAGGACTATAAAGATACCAGGCGTTTCCCCCTGGAAGCTCCCTCGTGC
GCTCTCCTGTTCCGACCCTGCCGCTTACCGGATACCTGTCCGCCTTTCTCCCTTCGGGAAGCGTGGCGCT
TTCTCATAGCTCACGCTGTAGGTATCTCAGTTCGGTGTAGGTCGTTCGCTCCAAGCTGGGCTGTGTGCAC
GAACCCCCCGTTCAGCCCGACCGCTGCGCCTTATCCGGTAACTATCGTCTTGAGTCCAACCCGGTAAGAC
ACGACTTATCGCCACTGGCAGCAGCCACTGGTAACAGGATTAGCAGAGCGAGGTATGTAGGCGGTGCTAC
AGAGTTCTTGAAGTGGTGGCCTAACTACGGCTACACTAGAAGAACAGTATTTGGTATCTGCGCTCTGCTG
AAGCCAGTTACCTTCGGAAAAAGAGTTGGTAGCTCTTGATCCGGCAAACAAACCACCGCTGGTAGCGGTG
GTTTTTTTGTTTGCAAGCAGCAGATTACGCGCAGAAAAAAAGGATCTCAAGAAGATCCTTTGATCTTTTC
TACGGGGTCTGACGCTCAGTGGAACGAAAACTCACGTTAAGGGATTTTGGTCATGAGATTATCAAAAAGG
ATCTTCACCTAGATCCTTTTAAATTAAAAATGAAGTTTTAAATCAATCTAAAGTATATATGAGTAAACTT
GGTCTGACAGTTACCAATGCTTAATCAGTGAGGCACCTATCTCAGCGATCTGTCTATTTCGTTCATCCAT
AGTTGCCTGACTCCCCGTCGTGTAGATAACTACGATACGGGAGGGCTTACCATCTGGCCCCAGTGCTGCA
ATGATACCGCGAGACCCACGCTCACCGGCTCCAGATTTATCAGCAATAAACCAGCCAGCCGGAAGGGCCG
AGCGCAGAAGTGGTCCTGCAACTTTATCCGCCTCCATCCAGTCTATTAATTGTTGCCGGGAAGCTAGAGT
AAGTAGTTCGCCAGTTAATAGTTTGCGCAACGTTGTTGCCATTGCTACAGGCATCGTGGTGTCACGCTCG
TCGTTTGGTATGGCTTCATTCAGCTCCGGTTCCCAACGATCAAGGCGAGTTACATGATCCCCCATGTTGT
GCAAAAAAGCGGTTAGCTCCTTCGGTCCTCCGATCGTTGTCAGAAGTAAGTTGGCCGCAGTGTTATCACT
CATGGTTATGGCAGCACTGCATAATTCTCTTACTGTCATGCCATCCGTAAGATGCTTTTCTGTGACTGGT
GAGTACTCAACCAAGTCATTCTGAGAATAGTGTATGCGGCGACCGAGTTGCTCTTGCCCGGCGTCAATAC
GGGATAATACCGCGCCACATAGCAGAACTTTAAAAGTGCTCATCATTGGAAAACGTTCTTCGGGGCGAAA
ACTCTCAAGGATCTTACCGCTGTTGAGATCCAGTTCGATGTAACCCACTCGTGCACCCAACTGATCTTCA
GCATCTTTTACTTTCACCAGCGTTTCTGGGTGAGCAAAAACAGGAAGGCAAAATGCCGCAAAAAAGGGAA
TAAGGGCGACACGGAAATGTTGAATACTCATACTCTTCCTTTTTCAATATTATTGAAGCATTTATCAGGG
TTATTGTCTCATGAGCGGATACATATTTGAATGTATTTAGAAAAATAAACAAATAGGGGTTCCGCGCACA
TTTCCCCGAAAAGTGCCACCTGACGTCGACGGATCGGGAGATCTCCCGATCCCC
Features (pLannotate 1.2.2; 35 found; start..end, strand, type, name):
      1..53      -  misc_feature   bom (fragment): basis of mobility region from pBR322
    208..587     +  enhancer       CMV enhancer: human cytomegalovirus immediate early enhancer
    588..787     +  promoter       CMV promoter: human cytomegalovirus (CMV) immediate early promoter
    805..985     +  LTR            5' LTR (truncated): truncated 5' long terminal repeat (LTR) from HIV-1
   1032..1157    +  misc_feature   HIV-1 Ψ: packaging signal of human immunodeficiency virus type 1
   1141..1504    +  CDS            HIV-1 gag (fragment): gag protein from human immunodeficiency virus 1; gag
   1650..1883    +  misc_feature   RRE: The Rev response element (RRE) of HIV-1 allows for Rev-dependent mRNA export from the nucleus to the cytoplasm.
   2260..2360    +  CDS            Rev (fragment): human immunodeficiency virus 1 (HIV-1) Rev protein; rev; enhances nuclear export of unspliced and incompletely spliced viral mRNAs
   2367..2607    +  promoter       U6 promoter: RNA polymerase III promoter for human U6 snRNA
   2634..2709    +  misc_RNA       gRNA scaffold: guide RNA scaffold for the Streptococcus pyogenes CRISPR/Cas9 system
   2743..2860    +  misc_feature   cPPT/CTS: central polypurine tract and central termination sequence of HIV-1
   2955..3258    +  enhancer       CMV enhancer: human cytomegalovirus immediate early enhancer
   3259..3462    +  promoter       CMV promoter: human cytomegalovirus (CMV) immediate early promoter
   3642..5357    +  CDS            Cas9(N): N-terminal portion of Streptococcus pyogenes Cas9 (Zetsche et al., 2015)
   5244..7742    +  CDS            Cas9(C): C-terminal portion of Streptococcus pyogenes Cas9 (Zetsche et al., 2015)
   7872..8469    +  CDS            PuroR (fragment): puromycin N-acetyltransferase; pac from Streptomyces; confers resistance to puromycin
   8472..8496    +  misc_feature   MCS (fragment): pBluescript multiple cloning site
   8496..9084    +  misc_feature   WPRE: woodchuck hepatitis virus posttranscriptional regulatory element
   9036..9602    +  CDS            nef (fragment): NEF_HV1H2 - Experimental evidence at protein level: Swiss-Prot protein existence level 1. Extracellular Nef protein targets CD4(+) T-lymphocytes for apoptosis by interacting with CXCR4 surface receptors. From Human immunodeficiency virus type 1 group M subtype B (isolate HXB2) (HIV-1).
   9609..9789    +  LTR            5' LTR (truncated): truncated 5' long terminal repeat (LTR) from HIV-1
   9821..9932    +  polyA_signal   bGH poly(A) signal: bovine growth hormone polyadenylation signal
  10049..10070   +  promoter       SV40 promoter (fragment): SV40 enhancer and early promoter
  10091..10519   +  rep_origin     f1 ori (sequence partly withheld): f1 bacteriophage origin of replication; arrow indicates direction of (+) strand synthesis
  10533..10862   +  promoter       SV40 promoter: SV40 enhancer and early promoter
  10910..10957   +  promoter       EM7 promoter: synthetic bacterial promoter&nbsp
  10976..11350   +  CDS            BleoR: antibiotic-binding protein; Sh ble from Streptoalloteichus hindustanus; confers resistance to bleomycin, phleomycin, and Zeocin™
  11360..11485   +  CDS            ble (fragment): BLE_KLEPN - Experimental evidence at protein level: Swiss-Prot protein existence level 1. Binding protein with a strong affinity to the bleomycin family of antibiotics. Binds to CL990; an antimitotic-antibiotic compound. From Klebsiella pneumoniae.
  11480..11601   +  polyA_signal   SV40 poly(A) signal: SV40 polyadenylation signal
  11672..11694   -  protein_bind   lac operator (fragment): The lac repressor binds to the lac operator to inhibit transcription in E. coli. This inhibition can be relieved by adding lactose or isopropyl-β-D-thiogalactopyranoside (IPTG). lac repressor encoded by lacI
  11698..11728   -  promoter       lac promoter: promoter for the E. coli lac operon
  11743..11764   -  protein_bind   CAP binding site: CAP binding activates transcription in the presence of cAMP. E. coli catabolite activator protein
  11777..11869   -  CDS            lacI (fragment): lac repressor; lacI; The lac repressor binds to the lac operator to inhibit transcription in E. coli. This inhibition can be relieved by adding lactose or isopropyl-β-D-thiogalactopyranoside (IPTG).
  12052..12640   -  rep_origin     ori: high-copy-number ColE1/pMB1/pBR322/pUC origin of replication
  12811..13671   -  CDS            AmpR: β-lactamase; bla; confers resistance to ampicillin, carbenicillin, and related antibiotics
  13672..13776   -  promoter       AmpR promoter: bla
