[The description below was written by a language model from this plasmid's Addgene catalogue record and pLannotate feature annotations shown in this document.]
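Description:
pLCRISPR-CMV is a 13.8 kb HIV-1-based lentiviral vector for mammalian expression, catalogued as an empty backbone that serves as a control construct expressing Cas9 and a guide RNA scaffold without a recorded targeting insert. It is propagated in E. coli through a high-copy ColE1/pUC-type origin with ampicillin selection (AmpR). The backbone also carries an f1 origin and an SV40/EM7-driven bleomycin/Zeocin resistance cassette with an SV40 poly(A) signal. This cassette lies outside the LTR-flanked region, so it would not be transferred with the viral genome.

Genomic RNA for packaging is transcribed from a CMV enhancer/promoter fused to a truncated 5' LTR, an arrangement that typically makes transcription Tat-independent. This is followed by the Ψ packaging signal with a partial gag sequence, and the RRE for Rev-dependent nuclear export. Between the LTRs, a human U6 RNA polymerase III promoter sits directly upstream of the Streptococcus pyogenes gRNA scaffold, with only a short gap between them where a spacer would normally be placed. A cPPT/CTS element follows, and then a second, internal CMV enhancer/promoter drives S. pyogenes Cas9, annotated as overlapping N- and C-terminal portions that together span the coding sequence. A puromycin N-acetyltransferase sequence lies just downstream of Cas9 for selecting transduced cells. The feature table does not annotate how it is linked to Cas9. A WPRE enhances transcript expression, and the cassette ends with a truncated 3' LTR and a bGH poly(A) signal.

The record supports its use as a non-targeting control alongside guide-bearing pLCRISPR vectors in lentiviral CRISPR knockout experiments.
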