Addgene plasmid #102609: pLCRISPR-CMV
Purpose: (Empty Backbone) Control lentivector expressing Cas9 and gRNA scaffold
Depositing lab: Nicolas Manel. Depositing organization: Institut Curie. Publication: Transmission of innate immune signaling by packaging of cGAMP in viral particles. Gentili M, Kowal J, Tkach M, Satoh T, Lahaye X, Conrad C, Boyron M, Lombard B, Durand S, Kroemer G, Loew D, Dalod M, Thery C, Manel N. Science. 2015 Sep 11;349(6253):1232-6. doi: 10.1126/science.aab3628. Epub 2015 Jul 30. PubMed 26229115.
Backbone
  Vector backbone: pLCRISPR
  Vector type: Mammalian Expression, Lentiviral
Growth in bacteria
  Bacterial resistance: Ampicillin, 100 μg/mL
  Growth temperature: 30°C
  Growth strain: NEB Stable
  Copy number: High Copy
Gene/Insert
  Gene/Insert name: None
Terms and licenses: Academic/Nonprofit Terms; Industry Terms: Not Available to Industry
How to cite: pLCRISPR-CMV was a gift from Nicolas Manel (Addgene plasmid # 102609 ; http://n2t.net/addgene:102609 ; RRID:Addgene_102609)
